Addgene plasmid #19013: p40 FL
Depositing lab: Michael Yaffe. Depositing organization: Massachusetts Institute of Technology. Publication: Phosphatidylinositol 3-phosphate-dependent and -independent functions of p40phox in activation of the neutrophil NADPH oxidase. Bissonnette SA, Glazier CM, Stewart MQ, Brown GE, Ellson CD, Yaffe MB. J Biol Chem. 2008 Jan 25. 283(4):2108-19. 10.1074/jbc.M706639200 PubMed 18029359.
Backbone
  Vector backbone: pET28a
  Backbone manufacturer: EMD Biosciences
  Backbone size w/o insert (bp): 5369
  Vector type: Bacterial Expression
Growth in bacteria
  Bacterial resistance: Kanamycin, 50 μg/mL
  Growth temperature: 37°C
  Growth strain: DH5alpha
  Copy number: High Copy
Gene/Insert
  Gene/Insert name: p40phox (alt names: NADPH oxidase subunit; NCF4)
  Species: H. sapiens (human)
  Insert size (bp): 1019
  GenBank ID: X77094
  Entrez Gene: NCF4 (a.k.a. CGD3, NCF, P40PHOX, SH3PXD4)
  Tag / fusion protein: His (N terminal on backbone)
  Cloning method: Restriction Enzyme; 5′ cloning site XhoI (unknown if destroyed); 3′ cloning site EcoRI (unknown if destroyed)
  Sequencing primers: 5′ T7
Terms and licenses: Academic/Nonprofit Terms; Industry Terms: Not Available to Industry
How to cite: p40 FL was a gift from Michael Yaffe (Addgene plasmid # 19013 ; http://n2t.net/addgene:19013 ; RRID:Addgene_19013)
