[The description below was written by a language model from this plasmid's Addgene catalogue record.]
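Description:
p40 FL is a bacterial expression plasmid built on the pET28a backbone (about 5.4 kb without insert) that carries human p40phox, the product of the NCF4 gene and a cytosolic subunit of the phagocyte NADPH oxidase. The insert is roughly 1.0 kb; the "FL" in the name presumably denotes the full-length coding sequence. It was placed into the vector by restriction cloning, with XhoI recorded as the 5′ site and EcoRI as the 3′ site; the record does not say whether either site survives. The plasmid is selected with kanamycin and is listed as high copy when propagated in a standard cloning strain.

The protein is fused to an N-terminal His tag supplied by the backbone, which allows purification of the recombinant protein by immobilised metal affinity chromatography. No feature table is provided, so the regulatory elements are not itemised, but pET28a is a T7 system vector in which the insert sits downstream of a T7 promoter with a lac operator, and expression is normally induced in an E. coli host that supplies T7 RNA polymerase. This is consistent with the T7 primer listed for sequencing from the 5′ end.

The associated work concerns phosphatidylinositol 3-phosphate-dependent and -independent roles of p40phox in activating the neutrophil NADPH oxidase. The construct is therefore best understood as a source of purified, His-tagged human p40phox for biochemical studies such as lipid-binding or oxidase reconstitution experiments, although the record does not state the specific assays.
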