>Addgene plasmid #19013 | p40 FL | addgene partial sequence | sequence record 24839 | T7-term
NACTCTTNGGGCTTGTTAGCAGCCGGATCTCAGTGGTGGTGGTGGTGGTGCTCGAGTCATGGCATCGTGT
TGTAGACCCTGTAGTTGTCCTTCTGCGTGATGTGCAGCTTCCAGGGGAAGAGGCGCTTCTGGGAGGGGAG
GCCACGAGCCTGCCGCACCATGAGCGCTACGTCCTCATCCGACAGCAGCCGAACCAGATCCCCCTCAGCG
TCCCGGTAATTCAGAGCTATGTCCTCTCTCTGGAACTCCCGCCTTGTGAGCTCCAGCAGGTCTTTCAATA
GGGGAGTGCTGCTGAGATCTTCCTCCACCGCGATGTCCTTGATGGTGCTGATGGTGTCTTCGTAGTAGTA
GCAACGCAGCCAGTTGGTGGGGTCGTCCTCCTCAGGGAAGTCTTTGAGGATCTTCACGAAGGAGAGAGGG
AAGATGCCCGTGGCTCCCCGGACAGTGCCCTCCAGCCAGTCTTTGTTGATCCGACTGAGGAGGAAGATCA
CATCTCCAGCTTTGAAATTCAGCTCCAGTTTGCTGTTTCCAGTGAAGTCAAATAGAGCCTCTGCTCTCGG
AGCTGCCATGCGGTCAACGCTGTTGCCCTGTGGGGACACGCTCTTGACTTTCCGGGTGCGCGGGCGGAGC
CGGCGGAGTGCCTGGGGCACCTGCTCTGAGTCATAGGGCGACTGGTAAAAGAAGATCCGGACGTCCTCAT
CCATCAGCACCCAGACCGGCAGGCTGAGCAGGCTCTTCATGTAGGCGTTGANGGCAGGTATCCGCATCTC
GGCA
